>Addgene plasmid #231930 | pcDNA5-ZNF207_∆ZnF_-3xFLAG | addgene full sequence | sequence record 462089 | Addgene NGS Result
TTGCAGGATCGCCGCGGCTCCGGGCGTATATGCTCCGCATTGGTCTTGACCAACTCTATCAGAGCTTGGT
TGACGGCAATTTCGATGATGCAGCTTGGGCGCAGGGTCGATGCGACGCAATCGTCCGATCCGGAGCCGGG
ACTGTCGGGCGTACACAAATCGCCCGCAGAAGCGCGGCCGTCTGGACCGATGGCTGTGTAGAAGTACTCG
CCGATAGTGGAAACCGACGCCCCAGCACTCGTCCGAGGGCAAAGGAATAGCACGTACTACGAGATTTCGA
TTCCACCGCCGCCTTCTATGAAAGGTTGGGCTTCGGAATCGTTTTCCGGGACGCCGGCTGGATGATCCTC
CAGCGCGGGGATCTCATGCTGGAGTTCTTCGCCCACCCCAACTTGTTTATTGCAGCTTATAATGGTTACA
AATAAAGCAATAGCATCACAAATTTCACAAATAAAGCATTTTTTTCACTGCATTCTAGTTGTGGTTTGTC
CAAACTCATCAATGTATCTTATCATGTCTGTATACCGTCGACCTCTAGCTAGAGCTTGGCGTAATCATGG
TCATAGCTGTTTCCTGTGTGAAATTGTTATCCGCTCACAATTCCACACAACATACGAGCCGGAAGCATAA
AGTGTAAAGCCTGGGGTGCCTAATGAGTGAGCTAACTCACATTAATTGCGTTGCGCTCACTGCCCGCTTT
CCAGTCGGGAAACCTGTCGTGCCAGCTGCATTAATGAATCGGCCAACGCGCGGGGAGAGGCGGTTTGCGT
ATTGGGCGCTCTTCCGCTTCCTCGCTCACTGACTCGCTGCGCTCGGTCGTTCGGCTGCGGCGAGCGGTAT
CAGCTCACTCAAAGGCGGTAATACGGTTATCCACAGAATCAGGGGATAACGCAGGAAAGAACATGTGAGC
AAAAGGCCAGCAAAAGGCCAGGAACCGTAAAAAGGCCGCGTTGCTGGCGTTTTTCCATAGGCTCCGCCCC
CCTGACGAGCATCACAAAAATCGACGCTCAAGTCAGAGGTGGCGAAACCCGACAGGACTATAAAGATACC
AGGCGTTTCCCCCTGGAAGCTCCCTCGTGCGCTCTCCTGTTCCGACCCTGCCGCTTACCGGATACCTGTC
CGCCTTTCTCCCTTCGGGAAGCGTGGCGCTTTCTCATAGCTCACGCTGTAGGTATCTCAGTTCGGTGTAG
GTCGTTCGCTCCAAGCTGGGCTGTGTGCACGAACCCCCCGTTCAGCCCGACCGCTGCGCCTTATCCGGTA
ACTATCGTCTTGAGTCCAACCCGGTAAGACACGACTTATCGCCACTGGCAGCAGCCACTGGTAACAGGAT
TAGCAGAGCGAGGTATGTAGGCGGTGCTACAGAGTTCTTGAAGTGGTGGCCTAACTACGGCTACACTAGA
AGAACAGTATTTGGTATCTGCGCTCTGCTGAAGCCAGTTACCTTCGGAAAAAGAGTTGGTAGCTCTTGAT
CCGGCAAACAAACCACCGCTGGTAGCGGTGGTTTTTTTGTTTGCAAGCAGCAGATTACGCGCAGAAAAAA
AGGATCTCAAGAAGATCCTTTGATCTTTTCTACGGGGTCTGACGCTCAGTGGAACGAAAACTCACGTTAA
GGGATTTTGGTCATGAGATTATCAAAAAGGATCTTCACCTAGATCCTTTTAAATTAAAAATGAAGTTTTA
AATCAATCTAAAGTATATATGAGTAAACTTGGTCTGACAGTTACCAATGCTTAATCAGTGAGGCACCTAT
CTCAGCGATCTGTCTATTTCGTTCATCCATAGTTGCCTGACTCCCCGTCGTGTAGATAACTACGATACGG
GAGGGCTTACCATCTGGCCCCAGTGCTGCAATGATACCGCGAGACCCACGCTCACCGGCTCCAGATTTAT
CAGCAATAAACCAGCCAGCCGGAAGGGCCGAGCGCAGAAGTGGTCCTGCAACTTTATCCGCCTCCATCCA
GTCTATTAATTGTTGCCGGGAAGCTAGAGTAAGTAGTTCGCCAGTTAATAGTTTGCGCAACGTTGTTGCC
ATTGCTACAGGCATCGTGGTGTCACGCTCGTCGTTTGGTATGGCTTCATTCAGCTCCGGTTCCCAACGAT
CAAGGCGAGTTACATGATCCCCCATGTTGTGCAAAAAAGCGGTTAGCTCCTTCGGTCCTCCGATCGTTGT
CAGAAGTAAGTTGGCCGCAGTGTTATCACTCATGGTTATGGCAGCACTGCATAATTCTCTTACTGTCATG
CCATCCGTAAGATGCTTTTCTGTGACTGGTGAGTACTCAACCAAGTCATTCTGAGAATAGTGTATGCGGC
GACCGAGTTGCTCTTGCCCGGCGTCAATACGGGATAATACCGCGCCACATAGCAGAACTTTAAAAGTGCT
CATCATTGGAAAACGTTCTTCGGGGCGAAAACTCTCAAGGATCTTACCGCTGTTGAGATCCAGTTCGATG
TAACCCACTCGTGCACCCAACTGATCTTCAGCATCTTTTACTTTCACCAGCGTTTCTGGGTGAGCAAAAA
CAGGAAGGCAAAATGCCGCAAAAAAGGGAATAAGGGCGACACGGAAATGTTGAATACTCATACTCTTCCT
TTTTCAATATTATTGAAGCATTTATCAGGGTTATTGTCTCATGAGCGGATACATATTTGAATGTATTTAG
AAAAATAAACAAATAGGGGTTCCGCGCACATTTCCCCGAAAAGTGCCACCTGACGTCGACGGATCGGGAG
ATCTCCCGATCCCCTATGGTGCACTCTCAGTACAATCTGCTCTGATGCCGCATAGTTAAGCCAGTATCTG
CTCCCTGCTTGTGTGTTGGAGGTCGCTGAGTAGTGCGCGAGCAAAATTTAAGCTACAACAAGGCAAGGCT
TGACCGACAATTGCATGAAGAATCTGCTTAGGGTTAGGCGTTTTGCGCTGCTTCGCGATGTACGGGCCAG
ATATACGCGTTGACATTGATTATTGACTAGTTATTAATAGTAATCAATTACGGGGTCATTAGTTCATAGC
CCATATATGGAGTTCCGCGTTACATAACTTACGGTAAATGGCCCGCCTGGCTGACCGCCCAACGACCCCC
GCCCATTGACGTCAATAATGACGTATGTTCCCATAGTAACGCCAATAGGGACTTTCCATTGACGTCAATG
GGTGGAGTATTTACGGTAAACTGCCCACTTGGCAGTACATCAAGTGTATCATATGCCAAGTACGCCCCCT
ATTGACGTCAATGACGGTAAATGGCCCGCCTGGCATTATGCCCAGTACATGACCTTATGGGACTTTCCTA
CTTGGCAGTACATCTACGTATTAGTCATCGCTATTACCATGGTGATGCGGTTTTGGCAGTACATCAATGG
GCGTGGATAGCGGTTTGACTCACGGGGATTTCCAAGTCTCCACCCCATTGACGTCAATGGGAGTTTGTTT
TGGCACCAAAATCAACGGGACTTTCCAAAATGTCGTAACAACTCCGCCCCATTGACGCAAATGGGCGGTA
GGCGTGTACGGTGGGAGGTCTATATAAGCAGAGCTCTCCCTATCAGTGATAGAGATCTCCCTATCAGTGA
TAGAGATCGTCGACGAGCTCGTTTAGTGAACCGTCAGATCGCCTGGAGACGCCATCCACGCTGTTTTGAC
CTCCATAGAAGACACCGGGACCGATCCAGCCTCCGGACTCTAGCGTTTAAACTTAAGCTTGGTACCGAGC
TCGGATCCACTAGTCCAGTGTGGTGGAATTCTGCAGATATCAACAAGTTTGTACAAAAAAGCAGGCTTCA
TGGGTCGCAAGAAGAAGAAGCAGCTGAAGAAAGAAACAATAGATGCCGTACCAAATGCAATACCTGGAAG
AACAGACATAGAGTTGGAAATATATGGTATGGAAGGTATTCCAGAAAAAGACATGGATGAAAGACGACGA
CTTCTTGAACAGAAAACACAAGAAAGTCAAAAAAAGAAGCAACAAGATGATTCTGATGAATATGATGATG
ACGACTCTGCAGCCTCAACTTCATTTCAGCCACAGCCTGTTCAACCTCAGCAAGGTTATATTCCTCCAAT
GGCACAGCCAGGACTGCCACCAGTACCAGGAGCACCAGGAATGCCTCCAGGCATACCTCCATTAATGCCA
GGTGTTCCTCCTCTGATGCCAGGAATGCCACCAGTTATGCCAGGCATGCCACCTGGATTGCATCATCAGA
GAAAATACACCCAGTCATTTTGCGGTGAAAACATAATGATGCCAATGGGTGGAATGATGCCACCTGGACC
AGGAATACCACCTCTGATGCCTGGAATGCCACCAGGTATGCCCCCACCTGTTCCACGTCCTGGAATTCCT
CCAATGACTCAAGCACAGGCTGTTTCAGCGCCAGGTATTCTTAATAGACCACCTGCACCAACAGCAACTG
TACCTGCCCCACAGCCTCCAGTTACTAAGCCTCTTTTCCCCAGTGCTGGACAGATGGGGACACCTGTCAC
AAGCTCAAGTACAGCTTCATCCAATTCAGAAAGTCTGTCTGCATCTTCTAAAGCTCTGTTTCCTAGCACA
GCACAAGCTCAGGCAGCTGTCCAAGGACCTGTTGGTACAGATTTCAAACCCTTAAATAGTACCCCTGCAA
CAACTACAGAACCCCCAAAGCCTACATTCCCTGCTTATACACAGTCTACAGCTTCAACAACTAGTACAAC
AAATAGTACTGCAGCTAAACCAGCGGCTTCAATAACAAGTAAGCCTGCTACACTTACAACTACATCCGCC
ACATCAAAGTTGATCCATCCAGATGAGGATATATCCCTGGAAGAGAGAAGGGCACAGTTACCTAAGTATC
AACGTAATCTTCCTCGGCCAGGACAGGCCCCCATCGGTAATCCACCAGTTGGACCAATTGGAGGTATGAT
GCCACCACAGCCAGGCATCCCACAGCAACAAGGAATGAGACCCCCAATGCCACCTCATGGTCAGTATGGT
GGTCATCATCAAGGCATGCCAGGATACCTTCCTGGTGCTATGCCCCCGTATGGGCAGGGACCGCCAATGG
TGCCCCCTTACCAGGGTGGGCCTCCTCGACCTCCGATGGGAATGAGACCTCCTGTAATGTCGCAAGGTGG
CCGTTACAACCCAGCTTTCTTGTACAAAGTGGTGATGGGCTGCAGGAATTCGATATCAAGCTTAGGTGGA
ATGGACTACAAGGACCACGACGGTGACTACAAGGACCACGACATCGACTACAAGGACGACGACGACAAGT
AGCTCGAGTCTAGAGGGCCCGTTTAAACCCGCTGATCAGCCTCGACTGTGCCTTCTAGTTGCCAGCCATC
TGTTGTTTGCCCCTCCCCCGTGCCTTCCTTGACCCTGGAAGGTGCCACTCCCACTGTCCTTTCCTAATAA
AATGAGGAAATTGCATCGCATTGTCTGAGTAGGTGTCATTCTATTCTGGGGGGTGGGGTGGGGCAGGACA
GCAAGGGGGAGGATTGGGAAGACAATAGCAGGCATGCTGGGGATGCGGTGGGCTCTATGGCTTCTGAGGC
GGAAAGAACCAGCTGGGGCTCTAGGGGGTATCCCC
[124 nt withheld, positions 5566-5689]
C
[91 nt withheld, positions 5691-5781]
AGGGTGATGGTTCACGTACCTAGAAGTTCCTATTCCGAAGTTCCTATTCTCTAGAAAGTATAGGAACTTC
CTTGGCCAAAAAGCCTGAACTCACCGCGACGTCTGTCGAGAAGTTTCTGATCGAAAAGTTCGACAGCGTC
TCCGACCTGATGCAGCTCTCGGAGGGCGAAGAATCTCGTGCTTTCAGCTTCGATGTAGGAGGGCGTGGAT
ATGTCCTGCGGGTAAATAGCTGCGCCGATGGTTTCTACAAAGATCGTTATGTTTATCGGCACTTTGCATC
GGCCGCGCTCCCGATTCCGGAAGTGCTTGACATTGGGGAATTCAGCGAGAGCCTGACCTATTGCATCTCC
CGCCGTGCACAGGGTGTCACGTTGCAAGACCTGCCTGAAACCGAACTGCCCGCTGTTCTGCAGCCGGTCG
CGGAGGCCATGGATGCGATCGCTGCGGCCGATCTTAGCCAGACGAGCGGGTTCGGCCCATTCGGACCGCA
AGGAATCGGTCAATACACTACATGGCGTGATTTCATATGCGCGATTGCTGATCCCCATGTGTATCACTGG
CAAACTGTGATGGACGACACCGTCAGTGCGTCCGTCGCGCAGGCTCTCGATGAGCTGATGCTTTGGGCCG
AGGACTGCCCCGAAGTCCGGCACCTCGTGCACGCGGATTTCGGCTCCAACAATGTCCTGACGGACAATGG
CCGCATAACAGCGGTCATTGACTGGAGCGAGGCGATGTTCGGGGATTCCCAATACGAGGTCGCCAACATC
TTCTTCTGGAGGCCGTGGTTGGCTTGTATGGAGCAGCAGACGCGCTACTTCGAGCGGAGGCATCCGGAGC
Features (pLannotate 1.2.2; 25 found; start..end, strand, type, name):
    270..395     +  CDS            ble (fragment): BLE_KLEPN - Experimental evidence at protein level: Swiss-Prot protein existence level 1. Binding protein with a strong affinity to the bleomycin family of antibiotics. Binds to CL990; an antimitotic-antibiotic compound. From Klebsiella pneumoniae.
    390..511     +  polyA_signal   SV40 poly(A) signal: SV40 polyadenylation signal
    584..600     -  protein_bind   lac operator: The lac repressor binds to the lac operator to inhibit transcription in E. coli. This inhibition can be relieved by adding lactose or isopropyl-β-D-thiogalactopyranoside (IPTG). lac repressor encoded by lacI
    608..638     -  promoter       lac promoter: promoter for the E. coli lac operon
    653..674     -  protein_bind   CAP binding site: CAP binding activates transcription in the presence of cAMP. E. coli catabolite activator protein
    687..779     -  CDS            lacI (fragment): lac repressor; lacI; The lac repressor binds to the lac operator to inhibit transcription in E. coli. This inhibition can be relieved by adding lactose or isopropyl-β-D-thiogalactopyranoside (IPTG).
    962..1550    -  rep_origin     ori: high-copy-number ColE1/pMB1/pBR322/pUC origin of replication
   1721..2581    -  CDS            AmpR: β-lactamase; bla; confers resistance to ampicillin, carbenicillin, and related antibiotics
   2582..2686    -  promoter       AmpR promoter: bla
   2745..2797    -  misc_feature   bom (fragment): basis of mobility region from pBR322
   2952..3331    +  enhancer       CMV enhancer: human cytomegalovirus immediate early enhancer
   3332..3535    +  promoter       CMV promoter: human cytomegalovirus (CMV) immediate early promoter
   3537..3556    +  promoter       PLtetO-1 promoter (fragment): modified phage lambda PL promoter with tet operator sites (Lutz and Bujard, 1997)
   3558..3577    +  promoter       PLtetO-1 promoter (fragment): modified phage lambda PL promoter with tet operator sites (Lutz and Bujard, 1997)
   3585..3618    +  promoter       TRE3GV promoter (fragment): 3rd-generation Tet-responsive promoter that can be activated by binding of Tet-On® 3G, optimized for retroviral and lentiviral vectors
   3753..3777    +  protein_bind   attB1: mutant version of attB; recombination site for the Gateway® BP reaction BP Clonase™
   3801..5117    +  CDS            ZNF207 (fragment): ZN207_HUMAN - Also known as BUGZ From Homo sapiens (Human).
   5119..5143    -  protein_bind   attB2: mutant version of attB; recombination site for the Gateway® BP reaction BP Clonase™
   5147..5174    +  misc_feature   MCS (fragment): pBluescript multiple cloning site
   5229..5249    +  CDS            FLAG (fragment): FLAG® epitope tag, followed by an enterokinase cleavage site
   5296..5520    +  polyA_signal   bGH poly(A) signal: bovine growth hormone polyadenylation signal
   5524..5545    +  promoter       SV40 promoter (fragment): SV40 enhancer and early promoter
   5566..5799    +  rep_origin     f1 ori (fragment) (sequence partly withheld): f1 bacteriophage origin of replication; arrow indicates direction of (+) strand synthesis
   5804..5851    +  protein_bind   FRT: FLP-mediated recombination occurs in the 8-bp core sequence TCTAGAAA (Turan and Bode, 2011). FLP recombinase from the Saccharomyces cerevisiae 2μ plasmid
   5859..260     +  CDS            HygR (across the origin): aminoglycoside phosphotransferase from E. coli; aph(4)-Ia; confers resistance to hygromycin
