[The description below was written by a language model from this plasmid's Addgene catalogue record and pLannotate feature annotations shown in this document.]
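Description:
pcDNA5-ZNF207_∆ZnF_-3xFLAG is a mammalian expression plasmid built on the pcDNA5/FRT/TO backbone, designed for generating isogenic Flp-In cell lines with doxycycline-inducible expression of a tagged ZNF207 mutant. In bacteria it is maintained as a high-copy plasmid through a ColE1/pUC-type origin and selected with ampicillin via the β-lactamase gene. The annotated sequence (about 6.6 kb) also picks up short fragments of an f1 origin, lac regulatory elements, and a ble coding remnant. These appear to be backbone vestiges rather than functional parts.

The payload is human ZNF207 (also known as BuGZ) carrying a deletion of its zinc-finger region, introduced by Gateway cloning and therefore flanked by attB1 and attB2 sites. A C-terminal FLAG tag follows the attB2 site; the name indicates a 3xFLAG, although the annotation tool flags only a partial FLAG match. Expression is driven by the CMV enhancer/promoter followed by tet operator sequences (the CMV/TO arrangement) and terminated by the bGH polyadenylation signal. In host cells that express the Tet repressor, transcription is blocked until tetracycline or doxycycline relieves repression.

Downstream lies an FRT site directly followed by a hygromycin resistance coding sequence, with no complete promoter annotated immediately upstream, and an SV40 poly(A) signal. In this backbone design, Flp-mediated recombination into the genomic FRT site of a Flp-In host line places this gene behind a resident promoter, which fits the record's note that hygromycin resistance arises only upon correct integration. The construct supports single-copy, inducible expression for functional comparison of the zinc-finger-deleted protein. The associated publication concerns ZNF207 as a regulator of aberrant LMNA splicing in progeria.
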