Addgene plasmid #231930: pcDNA5-ZNF207_∆ZnF_-3xFLAG
Purpose: Vector for generating Flp-In cell lines allowing dox-inducible mammalian expression of ZNF207_∆ZnF_-3xFLAG
Depositing lab: Thomas Gonatopoulos-Pournatzis. Depositing organization: National Cancer Institute (NCI). Publication: RNA-coupled CRISPR screens reveal ZNF207 as a regulator of LMNA aberrant splicing in progeria. Behera AK, Kim JJ, Kordale S, Pekovic F, Damodaran AP, Kumari B, Vidak S, Dickson E, Xiao MS, Duncan G, Andresson T, Misteli T, Valkov E, Gonatopoulos-Pournatzis T. Mol Cell. 2026 Jan 8;86(1):41-59.e15. doi: 10.1016/j.molcel.2025.12.003. Epub 2025 Dec 30. PubMed 41475346.
Backbone
  Vector backbone: pcDNA5/FRT/TO
  Vector type: Mammalian Expression
  Selectable markers: Hygromycin, only when integrated into FlpIn FRT site
Growth in bacteria
  Bacterial resistance: Ampicillin, 100 μg/mL
  Growth temperature: 37°C
  Growth strain: DH5alpha
  Copy number: High Copy
Gene/Insert
  Gene/Insert name: ZNF207
  Species: H. sapiens (human)
  Mutation: deletion of ZnF
  Entrez Gene: ZNF207 (a.k.a. BuGZ, hBuGZ)
  Promoter: CMV/TO inducible promoter
  Tag / fusion protein: FLAG (C terminal on insert)
  Cloning method: Gateway Cloning
Terms and licenses: Academic/Nonprofit Terms; Industry Terms: Not Available to Industry
Depositor comments: Please visit https://doi.org/10.1101/2025.04.25.648738 for bioRxiv preprint.
How to cite: pcDNA5-ZNF207_∆ZnF_-3xFLAG was a gift from Thomas Gonatopoulos-Pournatzis (Addgene plasmid # 231930 ; http://n2t.net/addgene:231930 ; RRID:Addgene_231930)
